Addgene plasmid #47717: MSP4-bio
Purpose: Expresses enzymatically monobiotinylated full-length MSP4 ectodomain with no N-linked glycans upon cotransfection with BirA in mammalian cells. Contains a C-terminal rat Cd4 d3+4 tag.
Depositing lab: Gavin Wright. Depositing organization: Wellcome Sanger Institute. Publication: A library of functional recombinant cell surface and secreted Plasmodium falciparum merozoite proteins. Crosnier C, Wanaguru M, McDade B, Osier FH, Marsh K, Rayner JC, Wright GJ. Mol Cell Proteomics. 2013 Sep 16. 10.1074/mcp.O113.028357 PubMed 24043421.
Backbone
  Vector backbone: pTT3
  Backbone manufacturer: Yves Durocher, NRC
  Backbone size w/o insert (bp): 6633
  Total vector size (bp): 7308
  Vector type: Mammalian Expression
Growth in bacteria
  Bacterial resistance: Ampicillin, 100 μg/mL
  Growth temperature: 37°C
  Growth strain: DH5alpha
  Copy number: High Copy
Gene/Insert
  Gene/Insert name: Codon-optimised MSP4
  Species: Synthetic; Plasmodium falciparum
  Insert size (bp): 675
  Mutation: Exogenous signal peptide of mouse origin, changed Serine65 and Serine73 to Alanine residues
  Promoter: CMV
  Tag / fusion protein: rat Cd4 d3+4 (C terminal on backbone); enzymatic biotinylation sequence (C terminal on backbone)
  Cloning method: Restriction Enzyme; 5′ cloning site NotI (not destroyed); 3′ cloning site AscI (not destroyed)
  Sequencing primers: 5′ CMV-fwd
Resource information
  A portion of this plasmid was derived from a plasmid made by: pTT3 was obtained under an MTA from Yves Durocher, National Research Council of Canada- Biotechnology Research Institute
Terms and licenses: Academic/Nonprofit Terms; Industry Terms: Not Available to Industry
How to cite: MSP4-bio was a gift from Gavin Wright (Addgene plasmid # 47717 ; http://n2t.net/addgene:47717 ; RRID:Addgene_47717)
