[The description below was written by a language model from this plasmid's Addgene catalogue record and pLannotate feature annotations shown in this document.]
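Description:
MSP4-bio is a mammalian expression plasmid built on the pTT3 backbone, designed to produce a secreted, soluble form of the Plasmodium falciparum merozoite surface protein MSP4 in transiently transfected mammalian cells. In bacteria it is maintained through a high-copy ColE1/pUC-type origin and selected with ampicillin via the β-lactamase gene. The backbone also carries an Epstein-Barr virus oriP element, which allows episomal retention in cells that supply EBNA1. Short lac regulatory, tet promoter and bla fragments in the feature table appear to be backbone remnants with no role in the payload.

Expression is driven by the CMV immediate-early enhancer and promoter, followed by adenovirus-derived leader and splice sequences and a chimeric intron fragment that support efficient mRNA processing. The annotated PTP fragment on the opposite strand likely reflects this adenoviral leader region rather than an expressed gene. The open reading frame begins with an exogenous mouse immunoglobulin heavy chain signal peptide that directs secretion. It continues with a 675 bp codon-optimised synthetic sequence encoding the full-length MSP4 ectodomain, cloned between NotI and AscI sites. Serine 65 and serine 73 are changed to alanine, which according to the record yields a protein without N-linked glycans. Downstream, on the backbone, lie rat Cd4 domains 3 and 4 and an enzymatic biotinylation sequence, and the transcript ends at a rabbit β-globin polyadenylation signal. The biotinylation sequence itself is not annotated in the feature table.

Cotransfection with BirA biotin ligase gives a monobiotinylated protein. The plasmid belongs to a library of recombinant merozoite surface and secreted proteins.
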