Features (pLannotate 1.2.2; 18 found; start..end, strand, type, name):
    154..533     +  enhancer       CMV enhancer: human cytomegalovirus immediate early enhancer
    535..734     +  promoter       CMV promoter: human cytomegalovirus (CMV) immediate early promoter
    802..840     +  misc_feature   Ad SA (fragment): adenovirus major late transcript splice acceptor (Friedrich and Soriano, 1991)
    873..1082    -  CDS            PTP (fragment): TERM_ADE02 - Experimental evidence at protein level: Swiss-Prot protein existence level 1. Protein covalently bound to the viral DNA that acts as a primer for viral genomic replication by DNA strand displacement. Assembles on the viral origin of replication in an initiation complex with viral polymerase, DBP, host NFIA and host POU2F1/OCT1. During initiation, the polymerase covalently couples the first dCTP with Ser- 580 of pTP. The terminal protein stimulates the template activity over 20 fold compared to protein-free templates. Neo-synthesized viral genomes are linked to two preterminal prot
   1113..1202    +  intron         chimeric intron (fragment): chimera between introns from adenovirus and immunoglobulin heavy chain genes
   1221..1267    +  CDS            IgH signal sequence (fragment): signal sequence from the mouse immunoglobulin heavy chain variable region
   2022..2582    +  CDS            Cd4 (fragment): CD4_RAT - Experimental evidence at protein level: Swiss-Prot protein existence level 1. Integral membrane glycoprotein that plays an essential role in the immune response and serves multiple functions in responses against both external and internal offenses. In T-cells, functions primarily as a coreceptor for MHC class II molecule:peptide complex. The antigens presented by class II peptides are derived from extracellular proteins while class I peptides are derived from cytosolic proteins. Interacts simultaneously with the T-cell receptor (TCR) and the MHC class II presented by antigen presenti
   2688..2743    +  polyA_signal   β-globin poly(A) signal: rabbit β-globin polyadenylation signal (Gil and Proudfoot, 1987)
   3257..4938    -  rep_origin     oriP (fragment): Epstein-Barr virus oriP replication origin (Yates et al., 2000)
   5065..5169    +  promoter       AmpR promoter: bla
   5170..6030    +  CDS            AmpR: β-lactamase; bla; confers resistance to ampicillin, carbenicillin, and related antibiotics
   6201..6789    +  rep_origin     ori: high-copy-number ColE1/pMB1/pBR322/pUC origin of replication
   6972..7064    +  CDS            lacI (fragment): lac repressor; lacI; The lac repressor binds to the lac operator to inhibit transcription in E. coli. This inhibition can be relieved by adding lactose or isopropyl-β-D-thiogalactopyranoside (IPTG).
   7077..7098    +  protein_bind   CAP binding site: CAP binding activates transcription in the presence of cAMP. E. coli catabolite activator protein
   7113..7143    +  promoter       lac promoter: promoter for the E. coli lac operon
   7151..7167    +  protein_bind   lac operator: The lac repressor binds to the lac operator to inhibit transcription in E. coli. This inhibition can be relieved by adding lactose or isopropyl-β-D-thiogalactopyranoside (IPTG). lac repressor encoded by lacI
   7237..7253    +  promoter       tet promoter (fragment): E. coli promoter for tetracycline efflux protein gene
   7263..7288    -  CDS            bla(M) (fragment): β-lactamase lacking the signal sequence; bla(M); allows cytosolic expression of β-lactamase
>Addgene plasmid #47717 | MSP4-bio | depositor full sequence | sequence record 68456 | MSP4-bio sequence 7308 bps
AGATCTATACATTGAATCAATATTGGCAATTAGCCATATTAGTCATTGGTTATATAGCATAAATCAATAT
TGGCTATTGGCCATTGCATACGTTGTATCTATATCATAATATGTACATTTATATTGGCTCATGTCCAATA
TGACCGCCATGTTGACATTGATTATTGACTAGTTATTAATAGTAATCAATTACGGGGTCATTAGTTCATA
GCCCATATATGGAGTTCCGCGTTACATAACTTACGGTAAATGGCCCGCCTGGCTGACCGCCCAACGACCC
CCGCCCATTGACGTCAATAATGACGTATGTTCCCATAGTAACGCCAATAGGGACTTTCCATTGACGTCAA
TGGGTGGAGTATTTACGGTAAACTGCCCACTTGGCAGTACATCAAGTGTATCATATGCCAAGTCCGCCCC
CTATTGACGTCAATGACGGTAAATGGCCCGCCTGGCATTATGCCCAGTACATGACCTTACGGGACTTTCC
TACTTGGCAGTACATCTACGTATTAGTCATCGCTATTACCATGGTGATGCGGTTTTGGCAGTACACCAAT
GGGCGTGGATAGCGGTTTGACTCACGGGGATTTCCAAGTCTCCACCCCATTGACGTCAATGGGAGTTTGT
TTTGGCACCAAAATCAACGGGACTTTCCAAAATGTCGTAATAACCCCGCCCCGTTGACGCAAATGGGCGG
TAGGCGTGTACGGTGGGAGGTCTATATAAGCAGAGCTCGTTTAGTGAACCGTCAGATCCTCACTCTCTTC
CGCATCGCTGTCTGCGAGGGCCAGCTGTTGGGCTCGCGGTTGAGGACAAACTCTTCGCGGTCTTTCCAGT
ACTCTTGGATCGGAAACCCGTCGGCCTCCGAACGGTACTCCGCCACCGAGGGACCTGAGCGAGTCCGCAT
CGACCGGATCGGAAAACCTCTCGAGAAAGGCGTCTAACCAGTCACAGTCGCAAGGTAGGCTGAGCACCGT
GGCGGGCGGCAGCGGGTGGCGGTCGGGGTTGTTTCTGGCGGAGGTGCTGCTGATGATGTAATTAAAGTAG
GCGGTCTTGAGACGGCGGATGGTCGAGGTGAGGTGTGGCAGGCTTGAGATCCAGCTGTTGGGGTGAGTAC
TCCCTCTCAAAAGCGGGCATTACTTCTGCGCTAAGATTGTCAGTTTCCAAAAACGAGGAGGATTTGATAT
TCACCTGGCCCGATCTGGCCATACACTTGAGTGACAATGACATCCACTTTGCCTTTCTCTCCACAGGTGT
CCACTCCCAGGTCCAAGTTTGCCACCATGGAGTTTCAGACCCAGGTACTCATGTCCCTGCTGCTCTGCAT
GTCTGGTGCGGCCGCCTACAACATCGTGCCCGAGAACGGCCGGATGCTGAACATGCGGATCCTGGGCGAA
GAGAAGCCCAACGTGGACGGCGTGAGCACCAGCAACACCCCTGGCGGCAATGAGGCCAGCAGCGCCAGCC
CTAATCTGGCCGACGCCGCCGAGAAGAAGGACGAGAAAGAGGCCAGCGAGCAGGGCGAGGAAAGCCACAA
GAAAGAGAACAGCCAGGAAAGCGCCAACGGCAAGGACGACGTGAAAGAGGAAAAGAAAACCAACGAGAAG
AAAGATGACGGCAAGACCGACAAGGTGCAGGAAAAGGTCCTGGAAAAGAGCCCCAAAGAAAGCCAGATGG
TGGACGACAAGAAGAAAACCGAGGCCATCCCCAAGAAAGTGGTGCAGCCCAGCAGCAGCAATTCTGGCGG
CCACGTGGGCGAGGAAGAGGACCACAACGAGGGCGAGGGCGAGCACGAGGAAGAAGAGGAACACGAAGAG
GACGACGACGATGAGGACGATGACACCTACAACAAGGACGACCTGGAAGATGAGGACCTGTGCAAGCACA
ACAACGGCGGCTGCGGCGACGATAAGCTGTGCGAGTACGTGGGCAACCGGCGCGTGAAGTGCAAGTGCAA
AGAGGGCTACAAGCTGGAAGGCATCGAGTGCGTGGAGCTGCTGTCCCTGGCCAGCAGCTCTGGCGCGCCG
TCGACCTCCATCACGGCCTATAAGAGTGAGGGGGAGTCAGCGGAGTTCTCCTTCCCACTCAACCTTGGAG
AGGAAAGCCTGCAGGGAGAGTTGAGATGGAAGGCAGAGAAGGCTCCTTCTTCCCAGTCCTGGATCACCTT
CTCCCTAAAGAACCAAAAGGTGTCTGTGCAGAAGTCTACTAGCAACCCCAAGTTCCAGCTGTCCGAAACG
CTCCCACTCACCCTTCAGATACCCCAGGTCTCCCTTCAGTTTGCTGGTTCTGGCAACCTGACCCTGACTC
TGGACAGAGGGATACTGTATCAGGAAGTGAACCTGGTGGTGATGAAAGTGACTCAGCCCGACAGCAACAC
TTTGACCTGTGAGGTGATGGGACCCACCTCACCCAAGATGAGACTGATCTTGAAGCAGGAGAATCAGGAG
GCCAGGGTCTCCAGGCAGGAGAAAGTGATTCAAGTGCAGGCCCCTGAAGCAGGGGTGTGGCAATGTCTAC
TGAGTGAAGGTGAAGAGGTCAAGATGGACTCCAAGATCCAGGTTTTATCCAAAGGGTTGAATTCCGGATC
ACTGCATCATATTCTGGATGCACAGAAAATGGTGTGGAATCATCGTTAAGTCTAGACACGTGATTAATTA
AGGATCCCCCGACCTCGACCTCTGGCTAATAAAGGAAATTTATTTTCATTGCAATAGTGTGTTGGAATTT
TTTGTGTCTCTCACTCGGAAGGACATATGGGAGGGCAAATCATTTGGTCGAGATCCCTCGGAGATCTCTA
GCTAGAGGATCGATCCCCGCCCCGGACGAACTAAACCTGACTACGACATCTCTGCCCCTTCTTCGCGGGG
CAGTGCATGTAATCCCTTCAGTTGGTTGGTACAACTTGCCAACTGGGCCCTGTTCCACATGTGACACGGG
GGGGGACCAAACACAAAGGGGTTCTCTGACTGTAGTTGACATCCTTATAAATGGATGTGCACATTTGCCA
ACACTGAGTGGCTTTCATCCTGGAGCAGACTTTGCAGTCTGTGGACTGCAACACAACATTGCCTTTATGT
GTAACTCTTGGCTGAAGCTCTTACACCAATGCTGGGGGACATGTACCTCCCAGGGGCCCAGGAAGACTAC
GGGAGGCTACACCAACGTCAATCAGAGGGGCCTGTGTAGCTACCGATAAGCGGACCCTCAAGAGGGCATT
AGCAATAGTGTTTATAAGGCCCCCTTGTTAACCCTAAACGGGTAGCATATGCTTCCCGGGTAGTAGTATA
TACTATCCAGACTAACCCTAATTCAATAGCATATGTTACCCAACGGGAAGCATATGCTATCGAATTAGGG
TTAGTAAAAGGGTCCTAAGGAACAGCGATATCTCCCACCCCATGAGCTGTCACGGTTTTATTTACATGGG
GTCAGGATTCCACGAGGGTAGTGAACCATTTTAGTCACAAGGGCAGTGGCTGAAGATCAAGGAGCGGGCA
GTGAACTCTCCTGAATCTTCGCCTGCTTCTTCATTCTCCTTCGTTTAGCTAATAGAATAACTGCTGAGTT
GTGAACAGTAAGGTGTATGTGAGGTGCTCGAAAACAAGGTTTCAGGTGACGCCCCCAGAATAAAATTTGG
ACGGGGGGTTCAGTGGTGGCATTGTGCTATGACACCAATATAACCCTCACAAACCCCTTGGGCAATAAAT
ACTAGTGTAGGAATGAAACATTCTGAATATCTTTAACAATAGAAATCCATGGGGTGGGGACAAGCCGTAA
AGACTGGATGTCCATCTCACACGAATTTATGGCTATGGGCAACACATAATCCTAGTGCAATATGATACTG
GGGTTATTAAGATGTGTCCCAGGCAGGGACCAAGACAGGTGAACCATGTTGTTACACTCTATTTGTAACA
AGGGGAAAGAGAGTGGACGCCGACAGCAGCGGACTCCACTGGTTGTCTCTAACACCCCCGAAAATTAAAC
GGGGCTCCACGCCAATGGGGCCCATAAACAAAGACAAGTGGCCACTCTTTTTTTTGAAATTGTGGAGTGG
GGGCACGCGTCAGCCCCCACACGCCGCCCTGCGGTTTTGGACTGTAAAATAAGGGTGTAATAACTTGGCT
GATTGTAACCCCGCTAACCACTGCGGTCAAACCACTTGCCCACAAAACCACTAATGGCACCCCGGGGAAT
ACCTGCATAAGTAGGTGGGCGGGCCAAGATAGGGGCGCGATTGCTGCGATCTGGAGGACAAATTACACAC
ACTTGCGCCTGAGCGCCAAGCACAGGGTTGTTGGTCCTCATATTCACGAGGTCGCTGAGAGCACGGTGGG
CTAATGTTGCCATGGGTAGCATATACTACCCAAATATCTGGATAGCATATGCTATCCTAATCTATATCTG
GGTAGCATAGGCTATCCTAATCTATATCTGGGTAGCATATGCTATCCTAATCTATATCTGGGTAGTATAT
GCTATCCTAATTTATATCTGGGTAGCATAGGCTATCCTAATCTATATCTGGGTAGCATATGCTATCCTAA
TCTATATCTGGGTAGTATATGCTATCCTAATCTGTATCCGGGTAGCATATGCTATCCTAATAGAGATTAG
GGTAGTATATGCTATCCTAATTTATATCTGGGTAGCATATACTACCCAAATATCTGGATAGCATATGCTA
TCCTAATCTATATCTGGGTAGCATATGCTATCCTAATCTATATCTGGGTAGCATAGGCTATCCTAATCTA
TATCTGGGTAGCATATGCTATCCTAATCTATATCTGGGTAGTATATGCTATCCTAATTTATATCTGGGTA
GCATAGGCTATCCTAATCTATATCTGGGTAGCATATGCTATCCTAATCTATATCTGGGTAGTATATGCTA
TCCTAATCTGTATCCGGGTAGCATATGCTATCCTCATGATAAGCTGTCAAACATGAGAATTTTCTTGAAG
ACGAAAGGGCCTCGTGATACGCCTATTTTTATAGGTTAATGTCATGATAATAATGGTTTCTTAGACGTCA
GGTGGCACTTTTCGGGGAAATGTGCGCGGAACCCCTATTTGTTTATTTTTCTAAATACATTCAAATATGT
ATCCGCTCATGAGACAATAACCCTGATAAATGCTTCAATAATATTGAAAAAGGAAGAGTATGAGTATTCA
ACATTTCCGTGTCGCCCTTATTCCCTTTTTTGCGGCATTTTGCCTTCCTGTTTTTGCTCACCCAGAAACG
CTGGTGAAAGTAAAAGATGCTGAAGATCAGTTGGGTGCACGAGTGGGTTACATCGAACTGGATCTCAACA
GCGGTAAGATCCTTGAGAGTTTTCGCCCCGAAGAACGTTTTCCAATGATGAGCACTTTTAAAGTTCTGCT
ATGTGGCGCGGTATTATCCCGTGTTGACGCCGGGCAAGAGCAACTCGGTCGCCGCATACACTATTCTCAG
AATGACTTGGTTGAGTACTCACCAGTCACAGAAAAGCATCTTACGGATGGCATGACAGTAAGAGAATTAT
GCAGTGCTGCCATAACCATGAGTGATAACACTGCGGCCAACTTACTTCTGACAACGATCGGAGGACCGAA
GGAGCTAACCGCTTTTTTGCACAACATGGGGGATCATGTAACTCGCCTTGATCGTTGGGAACCGGAGCTG
AATGAAGCCATACCAAACGACGAGCGTGACACCACGATGCCTGCAGCAATGGCAACAACGTTGCGCAAAC
TATTAACTGGCGAACTACTTACTCTAGCTTCCCGGCAACAATTAATAGACTGGATGGAGGCGGATAAAGT
TGCAGGACCACTTCTGCGCTCGGCCCTTCCGGCTGGCTGGTTTATTGCTGATAAATCTGGAGCCGGTGAG
CGTGGGTCTCGCGGTATCATTGCAGCACTGGGGCCAGATGGTAAGCCCTCCCGTATCGTAGTTATCTACA
CGACGGGGAGTCAGGCAACTATGGATGAACGAAATAGACAGATCGCTGAGATAGGTGCCTCACTGATTAA
GCATTGGTAACTGTCAGACCAAGTTTACTCATATATACTTTAGATTGATTTAAAACTTCATTTTTAATTT
AAAAGGATCTAGGTGAAGATCCTTTTTGATAATCTCATGACCAAAATCCCTTAACGTGAGTTTTCGTTCC
ACTGAGCGTCAGACCCCGTAGAAAAGATCAAAGGATCTTCTTGAGATCCTTTTTTTCTGCGCGTAATCTG
CTGCTTGCAAACAAAAAAACCACCGCTACCAGCGGTGGTTTGTTTGCCGGATCAAGAGCTACCAACTCTT
TTTCCGAAGGTAACTGGCTTCAGCAGAGCGCAGATACCAAATACTGTTCTTCTAGTGTAGCCGTAGTTAG
GCCACCACTTCAAGAACTCTGTAGCACCGCCTACATACCTCGCTCTGCTAATCCTGTTACCAGTGGCTGC
TGCCAGTGGCGATAAGTCGTGTCTTACCGGGTTGGACTCAAGACGATAGTTACCGGATAAGGCGCAGCGG
TCGGGCTGAACGGGGGGTTCGTGCACACAGCCCAGCTTGGAGCGAACGACCTACACCGAACTGAGATACC
TACAGCGTGAGCTATGAGAAAGCGCCACGCTTCCCGAAGGGAGAAAGGCGGACAGGTATCCGGTAAGCGG
CAGGGTCGGAACAGGAGAGCGCACGAGGGAGCTTCCAGGGGGAAACGCCTGGTATCTTTATAGTCCTGTC
GGGTTTCGCCACCTCTGACTTGAGCGTCGATTTTTGTGATGCTCGTCAGGGGGGCGGAGCCTATGGAAAA
ACGCCAGCAACGCGGCCTTTTTACGGTTCCTGGCCTTTTGCTGGCCTTTTGCTCACATGTTCTTTCCTGC
GTTATCCCCTGATTCTGTGGATAACCGTATTACCGCCTTTGAGTGAGCTGATACCGCTCGCCGCAGCCGA
ACGACCGAGCGCAGCGAGTCAGTGAGCGAGGAAGCGGAAGAGCGCCCAATACGCAAACCGCCTCTCCCCG
CGCGTTGGCCGATTCATTAATGCAGCTGGCACGACAGGTTTCCCGACTGGAAAGCGGGCAGTGAGCGCAA
CGCAATTAATGTGAGTTAGCTCACTCATTAGGCACCCCAGGCTTTACACTTTATGCTTCCGGCTCGTATG
TTGTGTGGAATTGTGAGCGGATAACAATTTCACACAGGAAACAGCTATGACCATGATTACGCCAAGCTCT
AGCTAGAGGTCGACCAATTCTCATGTTTGACAGCTTATCATCGCAGATCCGGGCAACGTTGTTGCCATTG
CTGCAGGCGCAGAACTGGTAGGTATGGA
