>Addgene plasmid #47717 | MSP4-bio | addgene partial sequence | sequence record 71100 | CMV-F 5'-CGCAAATGGGCGGTAGGCGTG-3'
GAACCGTCAGATCCTCACTCTCTTCCGCATCGCTGTCTGCGAGGGCCAGCTGTTGGGCTCGCGGTTGAGG
ACAAACTCTTCGCGGTCTTTCCAGTACTCTTGGATCGGAAACCCGTCGGCCTCCGAACGGTACTCCGCCA
CCGAGGGACCTGAGCGAGTCCGCATCGACCGGATCGGAAAACCTCTCGAGAAAGGCGTCTAACCAGTCAC
AGTCGCAAGGTAGGCTGAGCACCGTGGCGGGCGGCAGCGGGTGGCGGTCGGGGTTGTTTCTGGCGGAGGT
GCTGCTGATGATGTAATTAAAGTAGGCGGTCTTGAGACGGCGGATGGTCGAGGTGAGGTGTGGCAGGCTT
GAGATCCAGCTGTTGGGGTGAGTACTCCCTCTCAAAAGCGGGCATTACTTCTGCGCTAAGATTGTCAGTT
TCCAAAAACGAGGAGGATTTGATATTCACCTGGCCCGATCTGGCCATACACTTGAGTGACAATGACATCC
ACTTTGCCTTTCTCTCCACAGGTGTCCACTCCCAGGTCCAAGTTTGCCACCATGGAGTTTCAGACCCAGG
TACTCATGTCCCTGCTGCTCTGCATGTCTGGTGCGGCCGCCTACAACATCGTGCCCGAGAACGGCCGGAT
GCTGAACATGCGGATCCTGGGCGAAGAGAAGCCCAACGTGGACGGCGTGAGCACCAGCAACACCCCTGGC
GGCAATGAGGCCAGCAGCGCCAGCCCTAATCTGGCCGACGCCGCCGAGAAGAAGGACGAGAAAGAGGCCA
GCGAGCAGGGCGAGGAAAGCCACAAGAAAGAGAACAGCCAGGAAAGCGCCAACGGCAAGGACGACGTGAA
AGAGGAAA
