>Addgene plasmid #47717 | MSP4-bio | addgene partial sequence | sequence record 71461 | EBVori-F 5'-CCACTCAGTGTTGGCAAATG-3'
TCAGAGAACCCCTTTGTGTTTGGTCCCCCCCCGTGTCACATGTGGAACAGGGCCCAGTTGGCAAGTTGTA
CCAACCAACTGAAGGGATTACATGCACTGCCCCGCGAAGAAGGGGCAGAGATGTCGTAGTCAGGTTTAGT
TCGTCCGGGGCGGGGATCGATCCTCTAGCTAGAGATCTCCGAGGGATCTCGACCAAATGATTTGCCCTCC
CATATGTCCTTCCGAGTGAGAGACACAAAAAATTCCAACACACTATTGCAATGAAAATAAATTTCCTTTA
TTAGCCAGAGGTCGAGGTCGGGGGATCCTTAATTAATCACGTGTCTAGACTTAACGATGATTCCACACCA
TTTTCTGTGCATCCAGAATATGATGCAGTGATCCGGAATTCAACCCTTTGGATAAAACCTGGATCTTGGA
GTCCATCTTGACCTCTTCACCTTCACTCAGTAGACATTGCCACACCCCTGCTTCAGGGGCCTGCACTTGA
ATCACTTTCTCCTGCCTGGAGACCCTGGCCTCCTGATTCTCCTGCTTCAAGATCAGTCTCATCTTGGGTG
AGGTGGGTCCCATCACCTCACAGGTCAAAGTGTTGCTGTCGGGCTGAGTCACTTTCATCACCACCAGGTT
CACTTCCTGATACAGTATCCCTCTGTCCAGAGTCAGGGTCAGGTTGCCAGAACCAGCAAACTGAAGGGAG
ACCTGGGGTATCTGAAGGGTGAGTGGGAGCGTTTCGGACAGCTGGAACTTGGGGTTGCTAGTAGACTTCT
GCACAGACACCTTTTGGTTCTTTAGGGAGAAGGTGATCCAGGACTGGGAAGAAGGAGCCTTCTCTGCCTT
CCATCTCAACTCTCCCTGCAGGCTTTCCTCTCCAAGGTTGAGTGGGAAGGAGAACTCCGCTGACTCCCCC
TCACTCTTATAGGCCGTGATGGAGGTCGACGGCGCGCCAGA
