>Addgene plasmid #47717 | MSP4-bio | addgene partial sequence | sequence record 72079 | rCd4-R 5'-TCCCTGCAGGCTTTCCTCTCCAAGGTTGAG-3'
CTCACTCTTATAGGCCGTGATGGAGGTCGACGGCGCGCCAGAGCTGCTGGCCAGGGACAGCAGCTCCACG
CACTCGATGCCTTCCAGCTTGTAGCCCTCTTTGCACTTGCACTTCACGCGCCGGTTGCCCACGTACTCGC
ACAGCTTATCGTCGCCGCAGCCGCCGTTGTTGTGCTTGCACAGGTCCTCATCTTCCAGGTCGTCCTTGTT
GTAGGTGTCATCGTCCTCATCGTCGTCGTCCTCTTCGTGTTCCTCTTCTTCCTCGTGCTCGCCCTCGCCC
TCGTTGTGGTCCTCTTCCTCGCCCACGTGGCCGCCAGAATTGCTGCTGCTGGGCTGCACCACTTTCTTGG
GGATGGCCTCGGTTTTCTTCTTGTCGTCCACCATCTGGCTTTCTTTGGGGCTCTTTTCCAGGACCTTTTC
CTGCACCTTGTCGGTCTTGCCGTCATCTTTCTTCTCGTTGGTTTTCTTTTCCTCTTTCACGTCGTCCTTG
CCGTTGGCGCTTTCCTGGCTGTTCTCTTTCTTGTGGCTTTCCTCGCCCTGCTCGCTGGCCTCTTTCTCGT
CCTTCTTCTCGGCGGCGTCGGCCAGATTAGGGCTGGCGCTGCTGGCCTCATTGCCGCCAGGGGTGTTGCT
GGTGCTCACGCCGTCCACGTTGGGCTTCTCTTCGCCCAGGATCCGCATGTTCAGCATCCGGCCGTTCTCG
GGCACGATGTTGTAGGCGGCCGCACCAGACATGCAGAGCAGCAGGGACATGAGTACCTGGGTCTGAAACT
CCATGGTGGCAAACTTGGACCTGGGAGTGGACACCTGTGGAGAGAAAGGCAAAGTGGATGTCATTGTCAC
TCAAGTGTATGGCCAGATCGGGCCAGGTGAATATCAAATCCTCCTCGTTTTTGGA
